Addgene plasmid #138216: pcDNA3-Lyn-sACt-mCherry
Purpose: Encodes residues 1-469 of rat soluble adenylyl cyclase (ADCY10) fused to mCherry; plasma membrane targeted.
Depositing lab: Jin Zhang. Depositing organization: Johns Hopkins University and School of Medicine. Publication: Regulation of nuclear PKA revealed by spatiotemporal manipulation of cyclic AMP. Sample V, DiPilato LM, Yang JH, Ni Q, Saucerman JJ, Zhang J. Nat Chem Biol. 2012 Feb 26;8(4):375-82. doi: 10.1038/nchembio.799. PubMed 22366721.
Backbone
  Vector backbone: pcDNA3
  Backbone size w/o insert (bp): 5415
  Total vector size (bp): 7605
  Vector type: Mammalian Expression
  Selectable markers: Neomycin (select with G418)
Growth in bacteria
  Bacterial resistance: Ampicillin, 100 μg/mL
  Growth temperature: 37°C
  Growth strain: DH5alpha
  Copy number: High Copy
Gene/Insert
  Gene/Insert name: Lyn-sACt-mCherry (alt name: ADCY10)
  Species: R. norvegicus (rat)
  Insert size (bp): 2190
  Entrez Gene: Adcy10 (a.k.a. Sac)
  Promoter: CMV
  Tag / fusion protein: mCherry (C terminal on insert); N-terminal targeting sequence from Lyn kinase (N terminal on insert)
  Cloning method: Restriction Enzyme; 5′ cloning site HindIII (not destroyed); 3′ cloning site EcoRI (not destroyed)
  Sequencing primers: 5′ CMV forward; 3′ BGH reverse
Terms and licenses: Academic/Nonprofit Terms; Industry Terms: Not Available to Industry
How to cite: pcDNA3-Lyn-sACt-mCherry was a gift from Jin Zhang (Addgene plasmid # 138216 ; http://n2t.net/addgene:138216 ; RRID:Addgene_138216)
