[The description below was written by a language model from this plasmid's Addgene catalogue record and pLannotate feature annotations shown in this document.]
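Description:
pcDNA3-Lyn-sACt-mCherry is a mammalian expression plasmid of about 7.6 kb built on the pcDNA3 backbone. It is propagated in E. coli at high copy from a ColE1/pUC-type origin under ampicillin selection (β-lactamase with its own promoter). It also carries an f1 origin for single-stranded DNA production. For mammalian cells, a neomycin phosphotransferase gene driven by the SV40 enhancer/early promoter and terminated by an SV40 polyadenylation signal allows G418 selection of stable transfectants. Short annotated fragments such as the bom, lacI, ble and truncated HIV LTR hits appear to be backbone remnants or partial sequence matches rather than functional parts.

The payload, cloned between HindIII and EcoRI, is a roughly 2.2 kb fusion gene transcribed from the human CMV immediate-early enhancer/promoter and terminated by the bovine growth hormone poly(A) signal. T7 and SP6 promoters flank the cloning site. The open reading frame begins with an N-terminal targeting sequence from Lyn kinase, which the record lists as the plasma membrane targeting element but which is too short to have been annotated in the feature table. It is followed by residues 1–469 of rat soluble adenylyl cyclase (Adcy10), a truncated form designated sACt, and ends in a C-terminal mCherry red fluorescent protein. The fusion therefore places a cAMP-generating enzyme at the plasma membrane, and mCherry allows its expression and localisation to be checked by fluorescence. Soluble adenylyl cyclase is thought to respond to bicarbonate. According to the associated study, this type of construct is used for spatiotemporal manipulation of cAMP, producing the messenger at a defined subcellular site to examine downstream signalling such as nuclear PKA regulation.
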