Features (pLannotate 1.2.2; 22 found; start..end, strand, type, name):
     28..80      -  misc_feature   bom (fragment): basis of mobility region from pBR322
    235..614     +  enhancer       CMV enhancer: human cytomegalovirus immediate early enhancer
    615..818     +  promoter       CMV promoter: human cytomegalovirus (CMV) immediate early promoter
    814..847     +  LTR            5' LTR (truncated) (fragment): truncated 5' long terminal repeat (LTR) from HIV-1
    863..881     +  promoter       T7 promoter: promoter for bacteriophage T7 RNA polymerase
    973..2379    +  CDS            Adcy10 (fragment): ADCYA_RAT - Also known as Sac. Experimental evidence at protein level: Swiss-Prot protein existence level 1. Catalyzes the formation of the signaling molecule cAMP (PubMed:9874775). May function as sensor that mediates responses to changes in cellular bicarbonate and CO(2) levels (By similarity). Has a critical role in mammalian spermatogenesis by producing the cAMP which regulates cAMP-responsive nuclear factors indispensable for sperm maturation in the epididymis. Induces capacitation, the maturational process that sperm undergo prior to fertilization (By similarity). Involved in ciliary bea
   2386..3093    +  CDS            mCherry: mCherry is a basic (constitutively fluorescent) red fluorescent protein published in 2004, derived from Discosoma sp.. It is reported to be a very rapidly-maturing monomer with low acid sensitivity.
   3157..3175    -  promoter       SP6 promoter: promoter for bacteriophage SP6 RNA polymerase
   3201..3425    +  polyA_signal   bGH poly(A) signal: bovine growth hormone polyadenylation signal
   3429..3450    +  promoter       SV40 promoter (fragment): SV40 enhancer and early promoter
   3471..3899    +  rep_origin     f1 ori (sequence partly withheld): f1 bacteriophage origin of replication; arrow indicates direction of (+) strand synthesis
   3913..4242    +  promoter       SV40 promoter: SV40 enhancer and early promoter
   4309..5100    +  CDS            neo: KKA2_KLEPN - Also known as kan, nptII. Experimental evidence at protein level: Swiss-Prot protein existence level 1. Resistance to kanamycin, neomycin, paromomycin, ribostamycin, butirosin and gentamicin B. From Klebsiella pneumoniae.
   5124..5282    +  CDS            ble (fragment): BLE_KLEPN - Experimental evidence at protein level: Swiss-Prot protein existence level 1. Binding protein with a strong affinity to the bleomycin family of antibiotics. Binds to CL990; an antimitotic-antibiotic compound. From Klebsiella pneumoniae.
   5277..5398    +  polyA_signal   SV40 poly(A) signal: SV40 polyadenylation signal
   5471..5487    -  protein_bind   lac operator: The lac repressor binds to the lac operator to inhibit transcription in E. coli. This inhibition can be relieved by adding lactose or isopropyl-β-D-thiogalactopyranoside (IPTG). lac repressor encoded by lacI
   5495..5525    -  promoter       lac promoter: promoter for the E. coli lac operon
   5540..5561    -  protein_bind   CAP binding site: CAP binding activates transcription in the presence of cAMP. E. coli catabolite activator protein
   5574..5666    -  CDS            lacI (fragment): lac repressor; lacI; The lac repressor binds to the lac operator to inhibit transcription in E. coli. This inhibition can be relieved by adding lactose or isopropyl-β-D-thiogalactopyranoside (IPTG).
   5849..6437    -  rep_origin     ori: high-copy-number ColE1/pMB1/pBR322/pUC origin of replication
   6608..7468    -  CDS            AmpR: β-lactamase; bla; confers resistance to ampicillin, carbenicillin, and related antibiotics
   7469..7573    -  promoter       AmpR promoter: bla
>Addgene plasmid #138216 | pcDNA3-Lyn-sACt-mCherry | addgene full sequence | sequence record 307426 | Addgene NGS Result
GACGGATCGGGAGATCTCCCGATCCCCTATGGTGCACTCTCAGTACAATCTGCTCTGATGCCGCATAGTT
AAGCCAGTATCTGCTCCCTGCTTGTGTGTTGGAGGTCGCTGAGTAGTGCGCGAGCAAAATTTAAGCTACA
ACAAGGCAAGGCTTGACCGACAATTGCATGAAGAATCTGCTTAGGGTTAGGCGTTTTGCGCTGCTTCGCG
ATGTACGGGCCAGATATACGCGTTGACATTGATTATTGACTAGTTATTAATAGTAATCAATTACGGGGTC
ATTAGTTCATAGCCCATATATGGAGTTCCGCGTTACATAACTTACGGTAAATGGCCCGCCTGGCTGACCG
CCCAACGACCCCCGCCCATTGACGTCAATAATGACGTATGTTCCCATAGTAACGCCAATAGGGACTTTCC
ATTGACGTCAATGGGTGGAGTATTTACGGTAAACTGCCCACTTGGCAGTACATCAAGTGTATCATATGCC
AAGTACGCCCCCTATTGACGTCAATGACGGTAAATGGCCCGCCTGGCATTATGCCCAGTACATGACCTTA
TGGGACTTTCCTACTTGGCAGTACATCTACGTATTAGTCATCGCTATTACCATGGTGATGCGGTTTTGGC
AGTACATCAATGGGCGTGGATAGCGGTTTGACTCACGGGGATTTCCAAGTCTCCACCCCATTGACGTCAA
TGGGAGTTTGTTTTGGCACCAAAATCAACGGGACTTTCCAAAATGTCGTAACAACTCCGCCCCATTGACG
CAAATGGGCGGTAGGCGTGTACGGTGGGAGGTCTATATAAGCAGAGCTCTCTGGCTAACTAGAGAACCCA
CTGCTTACTGGCTTATCGAAATTAATACGACTCACTATAGGGAGACCCAAGCTTGCGGCCGCCACCATGG
GCTGCATCAAGAGCAAGCGCAAGGACAAGGATCCGAGCTCGAGATCTGCAGCTGCCATGGACATGAGTGC
CCGAAGGCAGGAATTACAGGACAGGGCAATCGTCAAGATAGCTGCTCACTTACCGGACCTCATTGTCTAT
GGAGATTTCTCTCCCGAGCGGCCGTCAGTGAAATGTTTTGATGGAGTTCTGATGTTTGTCGATATTTCAG
GCTTTACTGCAATGACTGAGAAGTTCAGCACAGCCATGTACATGGACCGAGGAGCCGAGCAGCTGGTGGA
GATCCTCAACTACTACATAAGTGCGATAGTGGAGAAAGTACTGATTTTTGGAGGAGACATCCTAAAATTT
GCAGGTGACGCCTTGTTGGCCCTGTGGAAAGTGGAACGAAAGCAACTGAAGAATATCATCACGGTGGTAA
TTAAATGCAGCCTGGAGATTCATGGCTTGTTTGAAGCCAAGGAGGTTGAAGAAGGCCTGGATATTCGAGT
TAAGATAGGACTGGCTGCTGGCCACATCACCATGTTGGTCTTTGGGGATGAAACACGGAACTACTTCCTG
GTGATTGGCCAAGCGGTGGATGATGTACGCCTTGCTCAGAACATGGCTCAGATGAATGATGTTATTCTGT
CACCAAACTGCTGGCAGCTCTGTGATCGGAGCATGATTGAAATCGAGAGGATTCCGGATCAGAGAGCAGT
TAAGGTTAGCTTCTTAAAACCACCCCCAACTTTTAACTTCGACGAGTTTTTTGCCAAGTGTATGGCCTTC
ATGGATTATTATCCTTCTGGTGACCACAAAAACTTCCTAAGGCTTGCCTGCATGCTGGAGTCTGATCCTG
AACTCGAGTTGTCTCTACAAAAGTATGTGATGGAAATCATTTTGAAGCAGATTGATGACAAGCAGCTTCG
GGGCTATTTATCTGAGCTTCGTCCTGTGACGATCGTGTTTGTGAACTTGATGTTTAAAGAGCAAGACAAA
GCAGAAGTCATAGGATCAGCCATCCAAGCTGCCTGTGTGCACATCACTTCCGTCTTGAAGGTCTTCCGAG
GCCAGATCAATAAGGTCTTCATGTTTGATAAGGGCTGCTCCTTCCTCTGTGTCTTCGGTTTCCCTGGGGA
AAAGGCCCCTGACGAGATCACTCACGCTTTGGAAAGTGCCGTGGATATATTCGACTTCTGCTCTCAGGTC
CACAAAATCCGTACTGTCTCCATCGGCGTCGCCAGTGGGATTGTCTTCTGTGGGATCGTTGGACACACTG
TGAGACACGAGTACACAGTCATTGGCCAAAAGGTCAATATTGCTGCCAGGATGATGATGTATTACCCAGG
CATCGTGACCTGCGACTCTGTCACATACGATGGCAGCAACCTGCCAGCCTACTTTTTTAAAGAGCTTCCA
AAGAAAGTCATGAAAGGAGTTGCGGACCCCGGACCAGTGTATCAGTGTCTGGGCCTCAATGAGAAAGTCG
TCGACATGGTGAGCAAGGGCGAAGAGGATAACATGGCCATCATCAAGGAGTTCATGCGCTTCAAGGTGCA
CATGGAGGGCTCCGTGAACGGCCACGAGTTCGAGATCGAGGGCGAGGGCGAGGGCCGCCCCTACGAGGGC
ACCCAGACCGCCAAGCTGAAGGTGACCAAGGGTGGCCCCCTGCCCTTCGCCTGGGACATCCTGTCCCCTC
AGTTCATGTACGGCTCCAAGGCCTACGTGAAGCACCCCGCCGACATCCCCGACTACTTGAAGCTGTCCTT
CCCCGAGGGCTTCAAGTGGGAGCGCGTGATGAACTTCGAGGACGGCGGCGTGGTGACCGTGACCCAGGAC
TCCTCCCTGCAGGACGGCGAGTTCATCTACAAGGTGAAGCTGCGCGGCACCAACTTCCCCTCCGACGGCC
CCGTAATGCAGAAGAAGACCATGGGCTGGGAGGCCTCCTCCGAGCGGATGTACCCCGAGGACGGCGCCCT
GAAGGGCGAGATCAAGCAGAGGCTGAAGCTGAAGGACGGCGGCCACTACGACGCTGAGGTCAAGACCACC
TACAAGGCCAAGAAGCCCGTGCAGCTGCCCGGCGCCTACAACGTCAACATCAAGTTGGACATCACCTCCC
ACAACGAGGACTACACCATCGTGGAACAGTACGAACGCGCCGAGGGCCGCCACTCCACCGGCGGCATGGA
CGAGCTGTACAAGTAAGAATTCTGCAGATATCCATCACACTGGCGGCCGCTCGAGCATGCATCTAGAGGG
CCCTATTCTATAGTGTCACCTAAATGCTAGAGCTCGCTGATCAGCCTCGACTGTGCCTTCTAGTTGCCAG
CCATCTGTTGTTTGCCCCTCCCCCGTGCCTTCCTTGACCCTGGAAGGTGCCACTCCCACTGTCCTTTCCT
AATAAAATGAGGAAATTGCATCGCATTGTCTGAGTAGGTGTCATTCTATTCTGGGGGGTGGGGTGGGGCA
GGACAGCAAGGGGGAGGATTGGGAAGACAATAGCAGGCATGCTGGGGATGCGGTGGGCTCTATGGCTTCT
GAGGCGGAAAGAACCAGCTGGGGCTCTAGGGGGTATCCCC
[124 nt withheld, positions 3471-3594]
C
[91 nt withheld, positions 3596-3686]
A
[49 nt withheld, positions 3688-3736]
CCTTTGACGTTGGAGTCCACGTTCTTT
[37 nt withheld, positions 3764-3800]
ACCCTATCTCGGTCTATTCTTTTGATTTATAAGGGATTTTGCCGATTTCGGCCTATTGGTTAAAAAATGA
GCTGATTTAACAAAAATTTAACGCGAATTAATTCTGTGGAATGTGTGTCAGTTAGGGTGTGGAAAGTCCC
CAGGCTCCCCAGCAGGCAGAAGTATGCAAAGCATGCATCTCAATTAGTCAGCAACCAGGTGTGGAAAGTC
CCCAGGCTCCCCAGCAGGCAGAAGTATGCAAAGCATGCATCTCAATTAGTCAGCAACCATAGTCCCGCCC
CTAACTCCGCCCATCCCGCCCCTAACTCCGCCCAGTTCCGCCCATTCTCCGCCCCATGGCTGACTAATTT
TTTTTATTTATGCAGAGGCCGAGGCCGCCTCTGCCTCTGAGCTATTCCAGAAGTAGTGAGGAGGCTTTTT
TGGAGGCCTAGGCTTTTGCAAAAAGCTCCCGGGAGCTTGTATATCCATTTTCGGATCTGATCAAGAGACA
GGATGAGGATCGTTTCGCATGATTGAACAAGATGGATTGCACGCAGGTTCTCCGGCCGCTTGGGTGGAGA
GGCTATTCGGCTATGACTGGGCACAACAGACAATCGGCTGCTCTGATGCCGCCGTGTTCCGGCTGTCAGC
GCAGGGGCGCCCGGTTCTTTTTGTCAAGACCGACCTGTCCGGTGCCCTGAATGAACTGCAGGACGAGGCA
GCGCGGCTATCGTGGCTGGCCACGACGGGCGTTCCTTGCGCAGCTGTGCTCGACGTTGTCACTGAAGCGG
GAAGGGACTGGCTGCTATTGGGCGAAGTGCCGGGGCAGGATCTCCTGTCATCTCACCTTGCTCCTGCCGA
GAAAGTATCCATCATGGCTGATGCAATGCGGCGGCTGCATACGCTTGATCCGGCTACCTGCCCATTCGAC
CACCAAGCGAAACATCGCATCGAGCGAGCACGTACTCGGATGGAAGCCGGTCTTGTCGATCAGGATGATC
TGGACGAAGAGCATCAGGGGCTCGCGCCAGCCGAACTGTTCGCCAGGCTCAAGGCGCGCATGCCCGACGG
CGAGGATCTCGTCGTGACCCATGGCGATGCCTGCTTGCCGAATATCATGGTGGAAAATGGCCGCTTTTCT
GGATTCATCGACTGTGGCCGGCTGGGTGTGGCGGACCGCTATCAGGACATAGCGTTGGCTACCCGTGATA
TTGCTGAAGAGCTTGGCGGCGAATGGGCTGACCGCTTCCTCGTGCTTTACGGTATCGCCGCTCCCGATTC
GCAGCGCATCGCCTTCTATCGCCTTCTTGACGAGTTCTTCTGAGCGGGACTCTGGGGTTCGAAATGACCG
ACCAAGCGACGCCCAACCTGCCATCACGAGATTTCGATTCCACCGCCGCCTTCTATGAAAGGTTGGGCTT
CGGAATCGTTTTCCGGGACGCCGGCTGGATGATCCTCCAGCGCGGGGATCTCATGCTGGAGTTCTTCGCC
CACCCCAACTTGTTTATTGCAGCTTATAATGGTTACAAATAAAGCAATAGCATCACAAATTTCACAAATA
AAGCATTTTTTTCACTGCATTCTAGTTGTGGTTTGTCCAAACTCATCAATGTATCTTATCATGTCTGTAT
ACCGTCGACCTCTAGCTAGAGCTTGGCGTAATCATGGTCATAGCTGTTTCCTGTGTGAAATTGTTATCCG
CTCACAATTCCACACAACATACGAGCCGGAAGCATAAAGTGTAAAGCCTGGGGTGCCTAATGAGTGAGCT
AACTCACATTAATTGCGTTGCGCTCACTGCCCGCTTTCCAGTCGGGAAACCTGTCGTGCCAGCTGCATTA
ATGAATCGGCCAACGCGCGGGGAGAGGCGGTTTGCGTATTGGGCGCTCTTCCGCTTCCTCGCTCACTGAC
TCGCTGCGCTCGGTCGTTCGGCTGCGGCGAGCGGTATCAGCTCACTCAAAGGCGGTAATACGGTTATCCA
CAGAATCAGGGGATAACGCAGGAAAGAACATGTGAGCAAAAGGCCAGCAAAAGGCCAGGAACCGTAAAAA
GGCCGCGTTGCTGGCGTTTTTCCATAGGCTCCGCCCCCCTGACGAGCATCACAAAAATCGACGCTCAAGT
CAGAGGTGGCGAAACCCGACAGGACTATAAAGATACCAGGCGTTTCCCCCTGGAAGCTCCCTCGTGCGCT
CTCCTGTTCCGACCCTGCCGCTTACCGGATACCTGTCCGCCTTTCTCCCTTCGGGAAGCGTGGCGCTTTC
TCATAGCTCACGCTGTAGGTATCTCAGTTCGGTGTAGGTCGTTCGCTCCAAGCTGGGCTGTGTGCACGAA
CCCCCCGTTCAGCCCGACCGCTGCGCCTTATCCGGTAACTATCGTCTTGAGTCCAACCCGGTAAGACACG
ACTTATCGCCACTGGCAGCAGCCACTGGTAACAGGATTAGCAGAGCGAGGTATGTAGGCGGTGCTACAGA
GTTCTTGAAGTGGTGGCCTAACTACGGCTACACTAGAAGAACAGTATTTGGTATCTGCGCTCTGCTGAAG
CCAGTTACCTTCGGAAAAAGAGTTGGTAGCTCTTGATCCGGCAAACAAACCACCGCTGGTAGCGGTGGTT
TTTTTGTTTGCAAGCAGCAGATTACGCGCAGAAAAAAAGGATCTCAAGAAGATCCTTTGATCTTTTCTAC
GGGGTCTGACGCTCAGTGGAACGAAAACTCACGTTAAGGGATTTTGGTCATGAGATTATCAAAAAGGATC
TTCACCTAGATCCTTTTAAATTAAAAATGAAGTTTTAAATCAATCTAAAGTATATATGAGTAAACTTGGT
CTGACAGTTACCAATGCTTAATCAGTGAGGCACCTATCTCAGCGATCTGTCTATTTCGTTCATCCATAGT
TGCCTGACTCCCCGTCGTGTAGATAACTACGATACGGGAGGGCTTACCATCTGGCCCCAGTGCTGCAATG
ATACCGCGAGACCCACGCTCACCGGCTCCAGATTTATCAGCAATAAACCAGCCAGCCGGAAGGGCCGAGC
GCAGAAGTGGTCCTGCAACTTTATCCGCCTCCATCCAGTCTATTAATTGTTGCCGGGAAGCTAGAGTAAG
TAGTTCGCCAGTTAATAGTTTGCGCAACGTTGTTGCCATTGCTACAGGCATCGTGGTGTCACGCTCGTCG
TTTGGTATGGCTTCATTCAGCTCCGGTTCCCAACGATCAAGGCGAGTTACATGATCCCCCATGTTGTGCA
AAAAAGCGGTTAGCTCCTTCGGTCCTCCGATCGTTGTCAGAAGTAAGTTGGCCGCAGTGTTATCACTCAT
GGTTATGGCAGCACTGCATAATTCTCTTACTGTCATGCCATCCGTAAGATGCTTTTCTGTGACTGGTGAG
TACTCAACCAAGTCATTCTGAGAATAGTGTATGCGGCGACCGAGTTGCTCTTGCCCGGCGTCAATACGGG
ATAATACCGCGCCACATAGCAGAACTTTAAAAGTGCTCATCATTGGAAAACGTTCTTCGGGGCGAAAACT
CTCAAGGATCTTACCGCTGTTGAGATCCAGTTCGATGTAACCCACTCGTGCACCCAACTGATCTTCAGCA
TCTTTTACTTTCACCAGCGTTTCTGGGTGAGCAAAAACAGGAAGGCAAAATGCCGCAAAAAAGGGAATAA
GGGCGACACGGAAATGTTGAATACTCATACTCTTCCTTTTTCAATATTATTGAAGCATTTATCAGGGTTA
TTGTCTCATGAGCGGATACATATTTGAATGTATTTAGAAAAATAAACAAATAGGGGTTCCGCGCACATTT
CCCCGAAAAGTGCCACCTGACGTC
